>Addgene plasmid #22653 | pmSin3BSF274 (short form) | depositor full sequence | sequence record 10365 | Author sequence
TCAATATTGGCCATTAGCCATATTATTCATTGGTTATATAGCATAAATCAATATTGGCTATTGGCCATTG
CATACGTTGTATCTATATCATAATATGTACATTTATATTGGCTCATGTCCAATATGACCGCCATGTTGGC
ATTGATTATTGACTAGTTATTAATAGTAATCAATTACGGGGTCATTAGTTCATAGCCCATATATGGAGTT
CCGCGTTACATAACTTACGGTAAATGGCCCGCCTGGCTGACCGCCCAACGACCCCCGCCCATTGACGTCA
ATAATGACGTATGTTCCCATAGTAACGCCAATAGGGACTTTCCATTGACGTCAATGGGTGGAGTATTTAC
GGTAAACTGCCCACTTGGCAGTACATCAAGTGTATCATATGCCAAGTCCGCCCCCTATTGACGTCAATGA
CGGTAAATGGCCCGCCTGGCATTATGCCCAGTACATGACCTTACGGGACTTTCCTACTTGGCAGTACATC
TACGTATTAGTCATCGCTATTACCATGGTGATGCGGTTTTGGCAGTACACCAATGGGCGTGGATAGCGGT
TTGACTCACGGGGATTTCCAAGTCTCCACCCCATTGACGTCAATGGGAGTTTGTTTTGGCACCAAAATCA
ACGGGACTTTCCAAAATGTCGTAACAACTGCGATCGCCCGCCCCGTTGACGCAAATGGGCGGTAGGCGTG
TACGGTGGGAGGTCTATATAAGCAGAGCTCGTTTAGTGAACCGTCAGATCACTAGAAGCTTTATTGCGGT
AGTTTATCACAGTTAAATTGCTAACGCAGTCAGTGCTTCTGACACAACAGTCTCGAACTTAAGCTGCAGT
GACTCTCTTAAGGTAGCCTTGCAGAAGTTGGTCGTGAGGCACTGGGCAGGTAAGTATCAAGGTTACAAGA
CAGGTTTAAGGAGACCAATAGAAACTGGGCTTGTCGAGACAGAGAAGACTCTTGCGTTTCTGATAGGCAC
CTATTGGTCTTACTGACATCCACTTTGCCTTTCTCTCCACAGGTGTCCACTCCCAGTTCAATTACAGCTC
TTAAGGCTAGAGTACTTAATACGACTCACTATAGGCTAGCCAGCTTGAAGCAAGCCTCCTGAAAGATGAA
GCTACTGTCTTCTATCGAACAAGCATGCCCAAAAAAGAAGAGAAAGGTAGATGAATTCCCGGGGATCTCG
ACGGCCCCCCCGACCGATGTCAGCCTGGGGGACGAGCTCCACTTAGACGGCGAGGACGTGGCGATGGCGC
ATGCCGACGCGCTAGACGATTTCGATCTGGACATGTTGGGGGACGGGGATTCCCCGGGTCCGGGATCGCC
AGGGATCCAAATGGCGCATGCAGGCAGCGGAGGCTCCGCGGGCCGGGGATTCGGTGGCTCCCGCTGGGGT
CGTTCGGGCTCCGGAGGGCACGAGAAGCTGCCGGTGCACGTGGAGGACGCTCTCACCTACCTCGACCAGG
TGAAGATCCGCTTTGGCAGTGACCCTGCCACCTACAACGGCTTCCTGGAGATCATGAAGGAGTTCAAAAG
CCAGAGCATCGACACTCCTGGTGTGATCAGGCGTGTGTCCCAGCTCTTCCATGAGCACCCTGACCTCATC
GTGGGGTTTAATGCTTTCCTTCCGCTTGGATACCGTATAGACATTCCCAAGAACGGCAAGCTGAACATCC
AGTCGCCGCTGAGCAGCCAGGACAACTCCCATAGCCATGGTGACTGTGGGGAGGACTTCAAGCAGATGTC
CTACAAGGAGGACAGAGGCCAGGTGCCCCTGGAGTCTGACTCTGTGGAGTTCAACAATGCTATCAGCTAT
GTGAACAAGATCAAGACCCGCTTTCTGGACCACCCTGAGATCTACAGGTCCTTCCTGGAGATCCTACACA
CCTACCAGAAGGAACAGCTGCACACTAAGGGCCGTCCATTCCGTGGCATGTCTGAGGAGGAGGTTTTCAC
AGAGGTGGCCAATCTTTTCCGTGGTCAGGAGGACCTGCTGTCAGAGTTCGGACAGTTCCTGCCTGAGGCA
AAGCGGTCCCTGTTTACAGGCAATGGGTCGTGCGAGATGAACAGTGGGCAGAAGAATGAGGAGAAGAGTC
TGGAACACAACAAGAAACGCTCTCGGCCTTCACTCCTGCGCCCTGTGTCTGCGCCAGCCAAGGGTACCTG
AATAACTAAGGCCGCTTCCCTTTAGTGAGGGTTAATGCTTCGAGCAGACATGATAAGATACATTGATGAG
TTTGGACAAACCACAACTAGAATGCAGTGAAAAAAATGCTTTATTTGTGAAATTTGTGATGCTATTGCTT
TATTTGTAACCATTATAAGCTGCAATAAACAAGTTAACAACAACAATTGCATTCATTTTATGTTTCAGGT
TCAGGGGGAGATGTGGGAGGTTTTTTAAAGCAAGTAAAACCTCTACAAATGTGGTAAAATCCGATAAGGA
TCGATTCCGGAGCCTGAATGGCGAATGG
[124 nt withheld, positions 2479-2602]
C
[91 nt withheld, positions 2604-2694]
A
[49 nt withheld, positions 2696-2744]
CCTTTGACGTTGGAGTCCACGTTCTTT
[37 nt withheld, positions 2772-2808]
ACCCTATCTCGGTCTATTCTTTTGATTTATAAGGGATTTTGCCGATTTCGGCCTATTGGTTAAAAAATGA
GCTGATTTAACAAAAATTTAACGCGAATTTTAACAAAATATTAACGCTTACAATTTCGCCTGTGTACCTT
CTGAGGCGGAAAGAACCAGCTGTGGAATGTGTGTCAGTTAGGGTGTGGAAAGTCCCCAGGCTCCCCAGCA
GGCAGAAGTATGCAAAGCATGCATCTCAATTAGTCAGCAACCAGGTGTGGAAAGTCCCCAGGCTCCCCAG
CAGGCAGAAGTATGCAAAGCATGCATCTCAATTAGTCAGCAACCATAGTCCCGCCCCTAACTCCGCCCAT
CCCGCCCCTAACTCCGCCCAGTTCCGCCCATTCTCCGCCCCATGGCTGACTAATTTTTTTTATTTATGCA
GAGGCCGAGGCCGCCTCGGCCTCTGAGCTATTCCAGAAGTAGTGAGGAGGCTTTTTTGGAGGCCTAGGCT
TTTGCAAAAAGCTTGATTCTTCTGACACAACAGTCTCGAACTTAAGGCTAGAGCCACCATGATTGAACAA
GATGGATTGCACGCAGGTTCTCCGGCCGCTTGGGTGGAGAGGCTATTCGGCTATGACTGGGCACAACAGA
CAATCGGCTGCTCTGATGCCGCCGTGTTCCGGCTGTCAGCGCAGGGGCGCCCGGTTCTTTTTGTCAAGAC
CGACCTGTCCGGTGCCCTGAATGAACTGCAGGACGAGGCAGCGCGGCTATCGTGGCTGGCCACGACGGGC
GTTCCTTGCGCAGCTGTGCTCGACGTTGTCACTGAAGCGGGAAGGGACTGGCTGCTATTGGGCGAAGTGC
CGGGGCAGGATCTCCTGTCATCTCACCTTGCTCCTGCCGAGAAAGTATCCATCATGGCTGATGCAATGCG
GCGGCTGCATACGCTTGATCCGGCTACCTGCCCATTCGACCACCAAGCGAAACATCGCATCGAGCGAGCA
CGTACTCGGATGGAAGCCGGTCTTGTCGATCAGGATGATCTGGACGAAGAGCATCAGGGGCTCGCGCCAG
CCGAACTGTTCGCCAGGCTCAAGGCGCGCATGCCCGACGGCGAGGATCTCGTCGTGACCCATGGCGATGC
CTGCTTGCCGAATATCATGGTGGAAAATGGCCGCTTTTCTGGATTCATCGACTGTGGCCGGCTGGGTGTG
GCGGACCGCTATCAGGACATAGCGTTGGCTACCCGTGATATTGCTGAAGAGCTTGGCGGCGAATGGGCTG
ACCGCTTCCTCGTGCTTTACGGTATCGCCGCTCCCGATTCGCAGCGCATCGCCTTCTATCGCCTTCTTGA
CGAGTTCTTCTGAGCGGGACTCTGGGGTTCGAAATGACCGACCAAGCGACGCCCAACCTGCCATCACGAT
GGCCGCAATAAAATATCTTTATTTTCATTACATCTGTGTGTTGGTTTTTTGTGTGAAGATCCGCGTATGG
TGCACTCTCAGTACAATCTGCTCTGATGCCGCATAGTTAAGCCAGCCCCGACACCCGCCAACACCCGCTG
ACGCGCCCTGACGGGCTTGTCTGCTCCCGGCATCCGCTTACAGACAAGCTGTGACCGTCTCCGGGAGCTG
CATGTGTCAGAGGTTTTCACCGTCATCACCGAAACGCGCGAGACGAAAGGGCCTCGTGATACGCCTATTT
TTATAGGTTAATGTCATGATAATAATGGTTTCTTAGACGTCAGGTGGCACTTTTCGGGGAAATGTGCGCG
GAACCCCTATTTGTTTATTTTTCTAAATACATTCAAATATGTATCCGCTCATGAGACAATAACCCTGATA
AATGCTTCAATAATATTGAAAAAGGAAGAGTATGAGTATTCAACATTTCCGTGTCGCCCTTATTCCCTTT
TTTGCGGCATTTTGCCTTCCTGTTTTTGCTCACCCAGAAACGCTGGTGAAAGTAAAAGATGCTGAAGATC
AGTTGGGTGCACGAGTGGGTTACATCGAACTGGATCTCAACAGCGGTAAGATCCTTGAGAGTTTTCGCCC
CGAAGAACGTTTTCCAATGATGAGCACTTTTAAAGTTCTGCTATGTGGCGCGGTATTATCCCGTATTGAC
GCCGGGCAAGAGCAACTCGGTCGCCGCATACACTATTCTCAGAATGACTTGGTTGAGTACTCACCAGTCA
CAGAAAAGCATCTTACGGATGGCATGACAGTAAGAGAATTATGCAGTGCTGCCATAACCATGAGTGATAA
CACTGCGGCCAACTTACTTCTGACAACGATCGGAGGACCGAAGGAGCTAACCGCTTTTTTGCACAACATG
GGGGATCATGTAACTCGCCTTGATCGTTGGGAACCGGAGCTGAATGAAGCCATACCAAACGACGAGCGTG
ACACCACGATGCCTGTAGCAATGGCAACAACGTTGCGCAAACTATTAACTGGCGAACTACTTACTCTAGC
TTCCCGGCAACAATTAATAGACTGGATGGAGGCGGATAAAGTTGCAGGACCACTTCTGCGCTCGGCCCTT
CCGGCTGGCTGGTTTATTGCTGATAAATCTGGAGCCGGTGAGCGTGGGTCTCGCGGTATCATTGCAGCAC
TGGGGCCAGATGGTAAGCCCTCCCGTATCGTAGTTATCTACACGACGGGGAGTCAGGCAACTATGGATGA
ACGAAATAGACAGATCGCTGAGATAGGTGCCTCACTGATTAAGCATTGGTAACTGTCAGACCAAGTTTAC
TCATATATACTTTAGATTGATTTAAAACTTCATTTTTAATTTAAAAGGATCTAGGTGAAGATCCTTTTTG
ATAATCTCATGACCAAAATCCCTTAACGTGAGTTTTCGTTCCACTGAGCGTCAGACCCCGTAGAAAAGAT
CAAAGGATCTTCTTGAGATCCTTTTTTTCTGCGCGTAATCTGCTGCTTGCAAACAAAAAAACCACCGCTA
CCAGCGGTGGTTTGTTTGCCGGATCAAGAGCTACCAACTCTTTTTCCGAAGGTAACTGGCTTCAGCAGAG
CGCAGATACCAAATACTGTTCTTCTAGTGTAGCCGTAGTTAGGCCACCACTTCAAGAACTCTGTAGCACC
GCCTACATACCTCGCTCTGCTAATCCTGTTACCAGTGGCTGCTGCCAGTGGCGATAAGTCGTGTCTTACC
GGGTTGGACTCAAGACGATAGTTACCGGATAAGGCGCAGCGGTCGGGCTGAACGGGGGGTTCGTGCACAC
AGCCCAGCTTGGAGCGAACGACCTACACCGAACTGAGATACCTACAGCGTGAGCTATGAGAAAGCGCCAC
GCTTCCCGAAGGGAGAAAGGCGGACAGGTATCCGGTAAGCGGCAGGGTCGGAACAGGAGAGCGCACGAGG
GAGCTTCCAGGGGGAAACGCCTGGTATCTTTATAGTCCTGTCGGGTTTCGCCACCTCTGACTTGAGCGTC
GATTTTTGTGATGCTCGTCAGGGGGGCGGAGCCTATGGAAAAACGCCAGCAACGCGGCCTTTTTACGGTT
CCTGGCCTTTTGCTGGCCTTTTGCTCACATGGCTCGACAGATCT
Features (pLannotate 1.2.2; 20 found; start..end, strand, type, name):
    140..517     +  enhancer       CMV enhancer: human cytomegalovirus immediate early enhancer
    518..729     +  promoter       CMV promoter: human cytomegalovirus (CMV) immediate early promoter
    890..1022    +  intron         chimeric intron: chimera between introns from human β-globin and immunoglobulin heavy chain genes
   1067..1085    +  promoter       T7 promoter: promoter for bacteriophage T7 RNA polymerase
   1116..1148    +  CDS            GAL4 DNA binding domain (fragment): DNA binding domain of the GAL4 transcriptional activator; Saccharomyces cerevisiae GAL4 (truncated)
   1149..1169    +  CDS            SV40 NLS: nuclear localization signal of SV40 (simian virus 40) large T antigen
   1194..1326    +  CDS            VP16 AD (fragment): transcriptional activation domain of herpes simplex virus protein VP16 (Triezenberg et al., 1988; Cousens et al., 1989); UL48
   1341..2162    +  CDS            Sin3b (fragment): SIN3B_MOUSE - Also known as Kiaa0700. Experimental evidence at protein level: Swiss-Prot protein existence level 1. Acts as a transcriptional repressor. Interacts with MXI1 to repress MYC responsive genes and antagonize MYC oncogenic activities. Interacts with MAD-MAX heterodimers by binding to MAD. The heterodimer then represses transcription by tethering SIN3B to DNA. Also forms a complex with FOXK1 which represses transcription. With FOXK1, regulates cell cycle progression probably by repressing cell cycle inhibitor genes expression (PubMed:22476904). From Mus musculus (Mouse).
   2189..2206    -  promoter       T3 promoter (fragment): promoter for bacteriophage T3 RNA polymerase
   2224..2345    -  polyA_signal   SV40 poly(A) signal: SV40 polyadenylation signal
   2368..2436    -  CDS            large T antigen (fragment): large T antigen from SV40 (simian virus 40)
   2479..2907    +  rep_origin     f1 ori (sequence partly withheld): f1 bacteriophage origin of replication; arrow indicates direction of (+) strand synthesis
   2949..3306    +  promoter       SV40 promoter: SV40 enhancer and early promoter
   3357..4148    +  CDS            neo: KKA2_KLEPN - Also known as kan, nptII. Experimental evidence at protein level: Swiss-Prot protein existence level 1. Resistance to kanamycin, neomycin, paromomycin, ribostamycin, butirosin and gentamicin B. From Klebsiella pneumoniae.
   4215..4263    +  polyA_signal   poly(A) signal: synthetic polyadenylation signal
   4269..4323    -  misc_feature   bom (fragment): basis of mobility region from pBR322
   4425..4460    -  CDS            rop (fragment): Rop protein, which maintains plasmids at low copy number; rop
   4555..4659    +  promoter       AmpR promoter: bla
   4660..5520    +  CDS            AmpR: β-lactamase; bla; confers resistance to ampicillin, carbenicillin, and related antibiotics
   5691..6279    +  rep_origin     ori: high-copy-number ColE1/pMB1/pBR322/pUC origin of replication
