[The description below was written by a language model from this plasmid's Addgene catalogue record and pLannotate feature annotations shown in this document.]
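Description:
pmSin3BSF274 (short form) is a mammalian expression plasmid built on the Promega pACT backbone, the activation-domain ("prey") vector of a mammalian two-hybrid system. It carries an approximately 820 bp fragment of mouse Sin3b, a transcriptional corepressor, cloned between BamHI and KpnI sites that both remain intact. In bacteria the 6.35 kb plasmid replicates from a high-copy ColE1/pUC-type origin and is selected with ampicillin through the β-lactamase gene. An f1 origin is also present, which allows single-stranded DNA production.

Expression is driven by the human CMV immediate-early enhancer and promoter, followed by a chimeric β-globin/immunoglobulin intron that improves transcript processing. A T7 promoter just upstream of the coding region permits in vitro transcription and serves as the sequencing primer site. The annotated open reading frame begins with a short GAL4-derived leader, an SV40 nuclear localization signal and a portion of the herpes simplex virus VP16 activation domain. The Sin3b fragment follows immediately downstream, consistent with a nuclear VP16–Sin3B fusion, and the unit ends at an SV40 polyadenylation signal. A separate SV40 early promoter–neo cassette with a synthetic poly(A) signal offers neomycin-class (G418) selection in mammalian cells.

According to the depositor, the short form was PCR-amplified from a full-length FLAG-tagged mSin3B clone. It was used to test whether a truncated mSin3B remains biologically active when binding mouse Myt1, in work on Myt1-family recruitment of histone deacetylase in neural transcription. In a two-hybrid setting, interaction with a DNA-binding-domain partner would bring VP16 to a reporter promoter, though the record does not describe the partner or reporter constructs.
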