Addgene plasmid #22653: pmSin3BSF274 (short form)
Depositing lab: Lynn Hudson. Depositing organization: National Institute of Neurological Disorders and Strokes (NINDS). Publication: Myt1 family recruits histone deacetylase to regulate neural transcription. Romm E, Nielsen JA, Kim JG, Hudson LD. J Neurochem. 2005 Jun . 93(6):1444-53. 10.1111/j.1471-4159.2005.03131.x PubMed 15935060.
Backbone
  Vector backbone: pACT
  Backbone manufacturer: Promega
  Backbone size w/o insert (bp): 5565
  Vector type: Mammalian Expression
Growth in bacteria
  Bacterial resistance: Ampicillin, 100 μg/mL
  Growth temperature: 37°C
  Growth strain: DH5alpha
  Growth instructions: DH5 alpha
  Copy number: High Copy
Gene/Insert
  Gene/Insert name: mSin3B (alt name: Sin3B homolog B)
  Species: M. musculus (mouse)
  Insert size (bp): 821
  Entrez Gene: Sin3b (a.k.a. 2810430C10Rik)
  Cloning method: Restriction Enzyme; 5′ cloning site BamHI (not destroyed); 3′ cloning site KpnI (not destroyed)
  Sequencing primers: 5′ T7 Promoter
Terms and licenses: Academic/Nonprofit Terms; Industry Terms: Not Available to Industry
Depositor comments: Used to see if truncated form of mSin3b would be biologically active when binding Mouse Myt1 This short form of mSIN3B was PCR'd from the full-length clone (pcDNAAmSin3B-Flag) which was a gift of Dr. Ronald dePinho.
How to cite: pmSin3BSF274 (short form) was a gift from Lynn Hudson (Addgene plasmid # 22653 ; http://n2t.net/addgene:22653 ; RRID:Addgene_22653)
