>Addgene plasmid #22653 | pmSin3BSF274 (short form) | addgene partial sequence | sequence record 28506 | 22653 with T7
CTACTGTCTTCTATCGAACAAGCATGCCCAAAAAAGAAGAGAAAGGTAGATGAATTCCCGGGGATCTCGA
CGGCCCCCCCGACCGATGTCAGCCTGGGGGACGAGCTCCACTTAGACGGCGAGGACGTGGCGATGGCGCA
TGCCGACGCGCTAGACGATTTCGATCTGGACATGTTGGGGGACGGGGATTCCCCGGGTCCGGGATCGCCA
GGGATCCAAATGGCGCATGCAGGCAGCGGAGGCTCCGCGGGCCGGGGATTCGGTGGCTCCCGCTGGGGTC
GTTCGGGCTCCGGAGGGCACGAGAAGCTGCCGGTGCACGTGGAGGACGCTCTCACCTACCTCGACCAGGT
GAAGATCCGCTTTGGCAGTGACCCTGCCACCTACAACGGCTTCCTGGAGATCATGAAGGAGTTCAAAAGC
CAGAGCATCGACACTCCTGGTGTGATCAGGCGTGTGTCCCAGCTCTTCCATGAGCACCCTGACCTCATCG
TGGGGTTTAATGCTTTCCTTCCGCTTGGATACCGTATAGACATTCCCAAGAACGGCAAGCTGAACATCCA
GTCGCCGCTGAGCAGCCAGGACAACTCCCATAGCCATGGTGACTGTGGGGAGGACTTCAAGCAGATGTCC
TACAAGGAGGACAGAGGCCAGGTGCCCCTGGAGTCTGACTCTGTGGAGTTCAACAATGCTATCAGCTATG
TGAACAAGATCAAGACCCGCTTTCTGGACCACCCTGAGATCTACAGGTCCTTCCTGGANATCCTACACAC
CTACCAGAAGGAACAGCTGCACACTAAGGGCCGTCCATTCCGTGNNATGTCTGANGANGAGGTTTTCACA
GAGGTGGCCAATCTTTTCCGTGGTCAGGAGGANCTGCTGNCANANTTCGGACAGTTCCTGCCTGAGGCAA
ANNGGTCCCT
